>Addgene plasmid #140205 | pCRI018-pKW20088-PelcA-mCherry-TtrpC-PU3-E1-Cas9Scaffold-8xT | addgene full sequence | sequence record 310180 | Addgene NGS Result
TGCAGATTTTGACCTAGTTAACAAGGCACATCATGCTATCACTTCCAACACTCTTGCTGAGCGCGTTCTG
CCTTGCCTTTCTGGTTCTACGAAGTATCCAGTCCCGCCTGCAACGCCGCAGAAACGCCAAAAGGTGGGGT
TGTCAACCGCCAGCTAGAGCTCCATCGGGATTCTTTGGCATTCCGCCGTTCCTCGGTGGTCGCAGATAAC
TCCCTAAATTCCCTGAGCTAACTCTAAGTCGACCATGCCGTTTATGGTTAGCGCCTCCCAAAAAGGAATG
GCCGACTTAGAGTTACCTCTTGACCGACTTTTTCTTTCCTCCCCCTTACATTTCGTTACCACAACACATT
CCTATATCCAAACTCCAGGTACATAACTAGTCGAAATCTCTTTTAAATCTAGTCAAGAACTAGATACTTA
ACCTTCATACTGCTTAGAGATAGCCTTTGAAGCTCTTATTTCGCTCTTTGTCTCACTCTCACCTTCCTCC
TCCTCCTCCAATCCTTTTTGCTCGGGACTAGTCCAAGACTAGTCAACGATTAGTATGCCGAGCATTCGCG
ATAACGATCTCCGAAAGTCCCCAGAGTACTGTCACTATCTCGAGGCAGTTAAGGACGGGGAGCTTACGCT
GCCGGATTTCAAGATAGTAAGCCGACCCGACTAGCTTTAAGCCTAGTTACTGACTAGTCCACAGGACGAC
AATGGCGTGCCTGATATCCATCCATATGAAGTCTACTGCCGAGTGAAGGGATGCCTCAAGCGTACAGTGA
GTCTACTGCTATACTAGTTTCTGACTAGTTATTAACTAGTTGACAGGTTCCCTCTGCCAACAGAAACATA
TTGGTCAAGCACTTGAAGGACAAGAACTCCCACGGCATGGAGTTTACATTGCACAATGGACCTCCCACTA
TGAAGGAACTGATGGAGGCCAAAGGCAAGTCCTATCTAGATTACTTGGTGACTAGTCCCTGACTAGTCAA
GTAGCATGGTATGAAGGCTTGTTTGAAGGCACTGTTCTCCCAACCCCGACTCCTACCAAGAAGCGCAAGC
GAGCTGCGTAAGTTTCTGTGAGTCTAACTAGTGTATTAGCTAATATATAGCAGCACCAAGTCCAAGGACC
ACAATACTAAGGGTGTCGAGAATTCGTGAGTTTCTTCTCCCATTTCAACTAGTCCTTGACTAGTCACTAA
CTACTTTGCAGCAACGAGGGTGAAGCTGGAAATGATCAGGACAATGGCGAGGGCCCGTAAGTACAGCCAT
TCAATGCAGACTAGTTGCTAACTAATCTGTGACTAGTTCAAGTGGTCCGTACGCCGTGCATACCCCTGTG
ACTGGTAGGAATTTGAGCAAGCCTGTCTTGCCGCGCGATGAGAAAGGAAAGGCAAGTTACATTCAGCCCC
GTACCTAGGATCAGTGCTAATTTATAACCTCTAGCCACTCTTTATGCAGATCCGCCGTGAGGGTAGCAAG
GCAGCTAAATCAGCTGGTGAGAAAGGAACCATACCCTGCAAGACCTGTCGCAACGCAAAGGGCAAAGGTA
AGCTATCCAAGCTAGTTTGGGACTAGATTCTAACTAGTCTCAGCACCGTGTGGTTCAAAGCCATATTGCG
AGTTTTGGCGCTTTTTCTCATCGATTGACGAGGCAAAGGGAGCGAGTATGCAACCTCGTAAGTCAGACTC
AGACAAAGACCAACTAGTTATTGACCAGTCTTCTAGAAGGCTCTGTTGTGGATCTTGAGGCCCTGGAGAG
TTCCTCCAACAATCCGGAGACAAGCAAGTCCTCGTCGGACTAGTCACTAACTAGACTCTAACTAGTTGCA
GACATGGATAATGCAAAAGAGACAAGCAATGAAGAAAGTGGTAAGACATTTCTCCTTTGTGGTTCTGGAC
TAGTCTTTGACTAGTCACAGTCTTAAACAAGGAAAATGAGCATGAAAATGAGGAGGAAAAGGCTGCTGAG
CCCGAGGAAGTGCAGGGTGATGGCAGACATGGTAGGTTAATACCTTGTTAGTTATTGCTAGTCACTGACT
AGTCAATAACTAGTCTCTGAACACCTTGCAATCACTCCGTTTGCGCAGCTGAACAGTGGTGAGGATAATA
GTAGTAAGTTATTCTAGCTTCAGAGTTATAGGAGACTAGATACTAACTAGTATTAGTTGCAACTAACCTG
GATCTCAGAGACTTTGGCCTCAATCTAGAATCTATCTAGTTGTCAACTAGACTGTGGTATCATTGTCTTT
TATTTTCCTAGTCCTGGAACTAGCTTCTAACTAGTCTCCCTAATATGTGGCTGTCTTGTTTTTTTTTTTT
GTTTCCCTACCCGGATATCTAGTCCCCTTCTAGGTTCTGTTAACCTCTCGGGCTCTGATTTAGTTTAACG
CAAACCTGAGATTAGTTTCTAACTAGTCTCTAGGTTTTCTATCCACCTTTAATTGTAATAATAAATACAA
GCAACGTTTATACGTCAAAAGCATTTATAAACTTTTACCCTAAAGTAGCTTGCTTGTGTGTTTAGTTTAT
AATTAGTCTCTTATTAATTTGATGTAGGTAAGCCCGCCACAAATATATATTTTTAACAAGATACCGTGGA
AAAACTTCGTGCTATCACAAAACAGTATACAAAAAATAAGCT
[138 nt withheld, positions 2633-2770]
CCTTTGACGTTGGAGTCCACGTTCTTT
[37 nt withheld, positions 2798-2834]
ACTCTATCTCGGGCTATTCTTTTGATTTATAAGGGATTTTGCCGATTTCGGTCTATTGGTTAAAAAATGA
GCTGATTTAACAAAAATTTAACGCGAATTTTAACAAAATGGGGTGACGATGAGCCGCTCTTGCATCTTTG
TTTGTATTATACTGTCTTTCTTGTTACACATAATTATTCTAGAATGCCCCACCGTTACATACGGGACACA
GCCATTTACATATGCATGTGGATTACGAGCTAACGAGTTCATTCAAATCTCAGAACTATCACATAATCAT
CATTCCCCTATCGTCAAAGACCGTAAGACAAATCCGGTTCATGCACTGAACCCATTCGGGTAGTGAGTCA
TTTACTCAGCACACTCGCGCTGACGCTCGTCGAACACCTTCAATGCCTCCTCGGCAGCCTTGACACCACT
GAGAACCATGGCACCGAAGGTAGGGCCCATGCGGTTAAAGCCATCAATTTCAGACAGCTCCATACCGCCG
ATTATCAAGCCCTTAGTAACCTCGCGGGTGTTCTTGACGATGGCATCCTGCCGATGTACAGTGCTGAGGC
ACGTCATACTATGTATTAGTAGAGGATCTAGTTGCCAATATCACGGAGAGCGGACAGCTTGGTGTTGACA
AGCGCGTAAGCTTTACCATGATGTTAGTGATGATCTCGATCTACCCAGATGCATGGCTTGAGACACGTAC
CCATGGTGGTCTTGGGTAGCTGGAATGGGGCCAGCGGCCAGTGCCGGCTCACCAATCGCCAGTGGATGAA
GCTCGATCGCGACCAGCTAGATCGATGCTCAGTACTATGATGAGTGGAATGAAAGCCTTACAACCAGGTT
TTCGGCCAAAATTGGCCGCAGTTGCCAGTACAGTGTTGAGTAAACTTCGTCATGGAGCGTTTCGATGGTG
GTGCTAGCTTCTCGATCATCAGTGCCATGATACTTTCACCCGTGCCAAAGTGACGACCAGCTCCATATAA
TATGACGGTATGGACGGTGCTGTCTATCCAGATTCATCTCTGATCAGCGCAATCGTTTCAACATCCTTGT
GTGAATATTCACCAGACAGTCGTTAATACCCTTTTAGTCACCCTTCGAAGCTATTATTGTCTCAGCCACT
ACGTCACTCAACTTGCGTTATCTCAATATGGTGAGCAAGGGCGAGGAGGATAACATGGCCATCATCAAGG
AGTTCATGCGCTTCAAGGTGCACATGGAGGGCTCCGTGAACGGCCACGAGTTCGAGATCGAGGGCGAGGG
CGAGGGCCGCCCCTACGAGGGCACCCAGACCGCCAAGCTGAAGGTGACCAAGGGTGGCCCCCTGCCCTTC
GCCTGGGACATCCTGTCCCCTCAGTTCATGTACGGCTCCAAGGCCTACGTGAAGCACCCCGCCGACATCC
CCGACTACTTGAAGCTGTCCTTCCCCGAGGGCTTCAAGTGGGAGCGCGTGATGAACTTCGAGGACGGCGG
CGTGGTGACCGTGACCCAGGACTCCTCCCTGCAGGACGGCGAGTTCATCTACAAGGTGAAGCTGCGCGGC
ACCAACTTCCCCTCCGACGGCCCCGTAATGCAGAAGAAGACCATGGGCTGGGAGGCCTCCTCCGAGCGGA
TGTACCCCGAGGACGGCGCCCTGAAGGGCGAGATCAAGCAGAGGCTGAAGCTGAAGGGCGGCGGCCACTA
CGACGCTGAGGTCAAGACCACCTACAAGGCCAAGAAGCCCGTGCAGCTGCCCGGCGCCTACAACGTCAAC
ATCAAGTTGGACATCACCTCCCACAACGAGGACTACACCATCGTGGAACAGTACGAACGCGCCGAGGGCC
GCCACTCCACCGGCGGCATGGACGAGCTGTACAAGTAATGGGCGACGACGACGTTCGAGGGGGGGCCCGG
TACCGCCCCGTCCGGTCCTGCCCGTCACCGAGATCCACTTAACGTTACTGAAATCATCAAACAGCTTGAC
GAATCTGGATATAAGATCGTTGGTGTCGATGTCAGCTCCGGAGTTGAGACAAATGGTGTTCAGGATCTCG
ATAAGATACGTTCATTTGTCCAAGCAGCAAAGAGTGCCTTCTAGTGATTTAATAGCTCCATGTCAACAAG
AATAAAACGCGTTTCGGGTTTACCTCTTCCAGATACAGCTCATCTGCAATGCATGACGTTAATTAAGATC
ACATAGATGCTCGGTTGACAGGACCACCTATAGCAAGTACTTTGTAGGAGGTTCTCCTAACGCTTGGCTT
CAAATCCAATCAGGATATCAGTGAGTTACTGTTTGTCATCGCATCCTCATGAAGTCGCTCAACAGCCACT
GAGAAGCAAATATTTGGGAGACCATCCCTGATGTTGAAATTTTACGCTGGAGCCCATTCACCGGTGAGCT
CGGGGACAGTCTGGCCAGTGGAGCGGAAAATCTTCAACTAACTCTGATTGGTACCACAGGTAGCCCCACA
GAACAAACCGAGCAAACATGAAAATTTTCGCTTGAGGTTAGCGCACTCGCTAGCGCCTGCCCGCAAATAT
AAAAGGCCCCGAAATCCCATGCATTTTGGAAATCAAGCGACTCTACGTATGTCATCCCCCTCCCTACCTT
TGGGAAAACCTCTCAACTGCAAGTCAGAACATTTTGCTAACAGCACCAGCTCCATATAATATGAGTTTTA
GAGCTAGAAATAGCAAGTTAAAATAAGGCTAGTCCGTTATCAACTTGAAAAAGTGGCACCGAGTCGGTGC
TTTTTTTTCAATTCGCGGCCGCCCAGAAAATTACGGGTATGTCCTCCACTGTGTTGAAGTCAGAAAAACA
ATCGATAATTTGAAGCTCATTAAAATGCCAGTTCCGTCGTCGCCGTTGCCCTAGGAGCTATTCCAGTGCT
TAGCTTCATTCATGGATGTATCGTGACTGGCCTTCGGAAGGATGCCAAGGTCCCCTATCCGCACAGCTAT
GCGACCGTTGAGCAATGCAAGTCAAATGTGTGCATACCTGGTCTTTGGTTTGGTACACCGCTATGTGAAG
ATTATTAATGCTGAAGTCATGATACAGGCCAAAGCCGAGCAATTTAACTGCGCGCAGCGGGCCCACGCTA
ACTACCTCGAGAATATGCCTCAAACAATGCTCTTCACCCTCTTCGCGGGTCTGAAATACCCTCACCTGGC
AACAGCAATTGGCGCTTCATGGCTGTTTTTCCGATCTCTCTACTTGTACGGCTATGTGTACTCGGGTAAG
CCACAAGGCAAGGGCAGATTGCTGGGAGGTTTCTTCTGGTTTTCTCAAGGCGCTCTGTGGGCTCTGAGTG
TGTTTGGTGTTGCCAAAGACATGATCTCTTACTGAGAGTTATTCTGTGTCTGACGAAATATGTTGTGTAT
ATATATATATGTACGTTAAAAGTTCCGTGGAGTTACCAGTGATTGACCAATGTTTTATCTTCTACAGTTC
TGCCTGTCTACCCCATTCTAGCTGTACCTGACTACAGAGTAGTTTAATTGTGGTTGACCCCACAGTCGGA
GGCGGAGGAATACAGCACCGATGTGGCCTGTCTCCATCCAGATTGGCACGCAATTTTTACACGCGGAAAA
GATCGAGATAGAGTACGACTTTAAATTTAGTCCCCGGCGGCTTCTATTTTAGAATATTTGAGATTTGATT
CTCAAGCAATTGATTTGGTTGGGTCACCCTCAATTGGATAATATACCTCATTGCTCGGCTACTTCAACTC
ATCAATCACCGTCATACCCCGCATATAACCCTCCATTCCCACGATGTCGTCCAAGTCGCAATTGACTTAC
GGTGCTCGAGCCAGCAAGCACCCCAATCCTCTGGCAAAGAGACTTTTTGAGATTGCCGAAGCAAAGAAGA
CAAACGTTACCGTCTCTGCTGATGTGACGACAACCCGAGAACTCCTGGACCTCGCTGACCGTACGGAAGC
TGTTGGATCCAATACATATGCCGTCTAGCAATGGACTAATCAACTTTTGATGATACAGGTCTCGGTCCCT
ACATCGCCGTCATCAAGACACACATCGACATCCTCACCGATTTCAGCGTCGACACTATCAATGGCCTGAA
TGTGCTGGCTCAAAAGCACAACTTTTTGATCTTCGAGGACCGCAAATTCATCGACATCGGCAATACCGTC
CAGAAGCAATACCACGGCGGTGCTCTGAGGATCTCCGAATGGGCCCACATTATCAACTGCAGCGTTCTCC
CTGGCGAGGGCATCGTCGAGGCTCTGGCCCAGACCGCATCTGCGCAAGACTTCCCCTATGGTCCTGAGAG
AGGACTGTTGGTCCTGGCAGAGATGACCTCCAAAGGATCGCTGGCTACGGGCGAGTATACCAAGGCATCG
GTTGACTACGCTCGCAAATACAAGAACTTCGTTATGGGTTTCGTGTCGACGCGGGCCCTGACGGAAGTGC
AGTCGGATGTGTCTTCAGCCTCGGAGGATGAAGATTTCGTGGTCTTCACGACGGGTGTGAACCTCTCTTC
CAAAGGAGATAAGCTTGGACAGCAATACCAGACTCCTGCATCGGCTATTGGACGCGGTGCCGACTTTATC
ATCGCCGGTCGAGGCATCTACGCTGCTCCCGACCCGGTTGAAGCTGCACAGCGGTACCAGAAAGAAGGCT
GGGAAGCTTATATGGCCAGAGTATGCGGCAAGTCATGATTTCCTCTTGGAGCAAAAGTGTAGTGCCAGTA
CGAGTGTTGTGGAGGAAGGCTGCATACATTGTGCCTGTCATTAAACGATGAGCTCGTCCGTATTGGCCCC
TGTAATGCCATGTTTTCCGCCCCCAATCGTCAAGGTTTTCCCTTTGTTAGATTCCTACCAGTCATCTAGC
AAGTGAGGTAAGCTTTGCCAGAAACGCCAAGGCTTTATCTATGTAGTCGATAAGCAAAGTGGACTGATAG
CTTAATATGGAAGGTCCCTCAGGACAAGTCGACCTGTGCAGAAGAGATAACAGCTTGGCATCACGCATCA
GTGCCTCCTCTCAGACAGAATAAGTCGCCATAAGTTATCGACCGAACCTAGGTAGGGTATATTTGGTGAC
GACAATACCTCCCGACGATACCTGGATTAGACACCGTATGCCGCGAATTAACGCCTTCCGACCAAGTCCC
TTTTGGTGATCGACACTTTAGGATCATCTCCTGCCAGTCGCCCAGACTGACGGTGTTATGGTGGCGCGCT
ATGGCTTTCCTAGCCGGTCAAGCTCCGTGCACTAGAGAGCGGAGAAGGAGGGGGAGTTGATAGGGAATGA
TATCTAGGTAGAGAAGTACTCCAACCAGAGATATGCGGATCAATGCTCCGGCAGTTGTTAGCATACCCCA
ACCTCGTTTAAGTATCCTCTTCTTCCATCCATCTTTATCATTATTTGTCTATGTGCATCCCTAGATCACG
TCAATTATTTCGATAAATGGATACGTGCACTCGGGAATGCGTGATTGGCTCGTCTCGTGTTCTCAGTTCC
TCATTCCCCCCCACGTTACATTGACAACGGAGTATTAGCCTATGGTCCTGTTCGATAAGCTTGCTCCATC
GCCTCCACTACGTCAAGCGGAGTATCAGACATGAGCTCTACCCCAGATATCGCCTGCTTATCGCTGGTTG
CTTTGTCATGCAAGTACAGATCACATCGGCAATTCTGATAACAGATGGTGCCATTGTCCCGTAATCAATT
GCCCATTGAAAAAGGAAGAGTATGAGTATTCAACATTTCCGTGTCGCCCTTATTCCCTTTTTTGCGGCAT
TTTGCCTTCCTGTTTTTGCTCACCCAGAAACGCTGGTGAAAGTAAAAGATGCTGAAGATCAGTTGGGTGC
ACGAGTGGGTTACATCGAACTGGATCTCAACAGCGGTAAGATCCTTGAGAGTTTTCGCCCCGAAGAACGT
TTTCCAATGATGAGCACTTTTAAAGTTCTGCTATGTGGCGCGGTATTATCCCGTATTGACGCCGGGCAAG
AGCAACTCGGTCGCCGCATACACTATTCTCAGAATGACTTGGTTGAGTACTCACCAGTCACAGAAAAGCA
TCTTACGGATGGCATGACAGTAAGAGAATTATGCAGTGCTGCCATAACCATGAGTGATAACACTGCGGCC
AACTTACTTCTGACAACGATCGGAGGACCGAAGGAGCTAACCGCTTTTTTGCACAACATGGGGGATCATG
TAACTCGCCTTGATCGTTGGGAACCGGAGCTGAATGAAGCCATACCAAACGACGAGCGTGACACCACGAT
GCCTGTAGCAATGGCAACAACGTTGCGCAAACTATTAACTGGCGAACTACTTACTCTAGCTTCCCGGCAA
CAATTAATAGACTGGATGGAGGCGGATAAAGTTGCAGGACCACTTCTGCGCTCGGCCCTTCCGGCTGGCT
GGTTTATTGCTGATAAATCTGGAGCCGGTGAGCGTGGGTCTCGCGGTATCATTGCAGCACTGGGGCCAGA
TGGTAAGCCCTCCCGTATCGTAGTTATCTACACGACGGGGAGTCAGGCAACTATGGATGAACGAAATAGA
CAGATCGCTGAGATAGGTGCCTCACTGATTAAGCATTGGTAACTGTCAGACCAAGTTTACTCATATATAC
TTTAGATTGATTTAAAACTTCATTTTTAATTTAAAAGGATCTAGGTGAAGATCCTTTTTGATAATCTCAT
GACCAAAATCCCTTAACGTGAGTTTTCGTTCCACTGAGCGTCAGACCCCGTAGAAAAGATCAAAGGATCT
TCTTGAGATCCTTTTTTTCTGCGCGTAATCTGCTGCTTGCAAACAAAAAAACCACCGCTACCAGCGGTGG
TTTGTTTGCCGGATCAAGAGCTACCAACTCTTTTTCCGAAGGTAACTGGCTTCAGCAGAGCGCAGATACC
AAATACTGTTCTTCTAGTGTAGCCGTAGTTAGGCCACCACTTCAAGAACTCTGTAGCACCGCCTACATAC
CTCGCTCTGCTAATCCTGTTACCAGTGGCTGCTGCCAGTGGCGATAAGTCGTGTCTTACCGGGTTGGACT
CAAGACGATAGTTACCGGATAAGGCGCAGCGGTCGGGCTGAACGGGGGGTTCGTGCACACAGCCCAGCTT
GGAGCGAACGACCTACACCGAACTGAGATACCTACAGCGTGAGCTATGAGAAAGCGCCACGCTTCCCGAA
GGGAGAAAGGCGGACAGGTATCCGGTAAGCGGCAGGGTCGGAACAGGAGAGCGCACGAGGGAGCTTCCAG
GGGGAAACGCCTGGTATCTTTATAGTCCTGTCGGGTTTCGCCACCTCTGACTTGAGCGTCGATTTTTGTG
ATGCTCGTCAGGGGGGCGGAGCCTATGGAAAAACGCCAGCAACGCGGCCTTTTTACGGTTCCTGGCCTTT
TGCTGGCCTTTTGCTCACATGTTCTTTCCTGCGTTATCCCCTGATTCTGTGGATAACCGTATTACCGCCT
TTGAGTGAGCTGATACCGCTCGCCGCAGCCGAACGACCGAGCGCAGCGAGTCAGTGAGCGAGGAAGCGGA
AGAGCGCCCAATACGCAAACCGCCTCTCCCCGCGCGTTGGCCGATTCATTAATGCAGCTGGCACGACAGG
TTTCCCGACTGGAAAGCGGGCAGTGAGCGCAACGCAATTAATGTGAGTTAGCTCACTCATTAGGCACCCC
AGGCTTTACACTTTATGCTTCCGGCTCGTATGTTGTGTGGAATTGTGAGCGGATAACAATTTCACACAGG
AAACAGCTATGACCATGATTACGCCACTGAACGAAGCATCTGTGCTTCATTTTGTAGAACAAAAATGCAA
CGCGAGAGCGCTAATTTTTCAAACAAAGAATCTGAGCTGCATTTTTACAGAACAGAAATGCAACGCGAAA
GCGCTATTTTACCAACGAAGAATCTGTGCTTCATTTTTGTAAAACAAAAATGCAACGCGAGAGCGCTAAT
TTTTCAAACAAAGAATCTGAGCTGCATTTTTACAGAACAGAAATGCAACGCGAGAGCGCTATTTTACCAA
CAAAGAATCTATACTTCTTTTTTGTTCTACAAAAATGCATCCCGAGAGCGCTATTTTTCTAACAAAGCAT
CTTAGATTACTTTTTTTCTCCTTTGTGCGCTCTATAATGCAGTCTCTTGATAACTTTTTGCACTGTAGGT
CCGTTAAGGTTAGAAGAAGGCTACTTTGGTGTCTATTTTCTCTTCCATAAAAAAAGCCTGACTCCACTTC
CCGCGTTTACTGATTACTAGCGAAGCTGCGGGTGCATTTTTTCAAGATAAAGGCATCCCCGATTATATTC
TATACCGATGTGGATTGCGCATACTTTGTGAACAGAAAGTGATAGCGTTGATGATTCTTCATTGGTCAGA
AAATTATGAACGGTTTCTTCTATTTTGTCTCTATATACTACGTATAGGAAATGTTTACATTTTCGTATTG
TTTTCGATTCACTCTATGAATAGTTCTTACTACAATTTTTTTGTCTAAAGAGTAATACTAGAGATAAACA
TAAAAAATGTAGAGGTCGAGTTTAGATGCAAGTTCAAGGAGCGAAAGGTGGATGGGTAGGTTATATAGGG
ATATAGCACAGAGATATATAGCAAAGAGATACTTTTGAGCAATGTTTGTGGAAGCGGTATTCGCAATATT
TTAGTAGCTCGTTACAGTCCGGTGCGTTTTTGGTTTTTTGAAAGTGCGTCTTCAGAGCGCTTTTGGTTTT
CAAAAGCGCTCTGAAGTTCCTATACTTTCTAGAGAATAGGAACTTCGGAATAGGAACTTCAAAGCGTTTC
CGAAAACGAGCGCTTCCGAAAATGCAACGCGAGCTGCGCACATACAGCTCACTGTTCACGTCGCACCTAT
ATCTGCGTGTTGCCTGTATATATATATACATGAGAAGAACGGCATAGTGCGTGTTTATGCTTAAATGCGT
ACTTATATGCGTCTATTTATGTAGGATGAAAGGTAGTCTAGTACCTCCTGTGATATTATCCCATTCCATG
CGGGGTATCGTATGCTTCCTTCAGCACTACCCTTTAGCTGTTCTATATGCTGCCACTCCTCAATTGGATT
AGTCTCATCCTTCAATGCTATCATTTCCTTTGATATTGGATCATACTAAGAAACCATTATTATCATGACA
TTAACCTATAAAAATAGGCGTATCACGAGGCCCTTTCGTCTCGCGCGTTTCGGTGATGACGGTGAAAACC
TCTGACACATGCAGCTCCCGGAGACGGTCACAGCTTGTCTGTAAGCGGATGCCGGGAGCAGACAAGCCCG
TCAGGGCGCGTCAGCGGGTGTTGGCGGGTGTCGGGGCTGGCTTAACTATGCGGCATCAGAGCAGATTGTA
CTGAGAGTGCACCATACCACCTTTTCAATTCATCATTTTTTTTTTATTCTTTTTTTTGATTTCGGTTTCC
TTGAAATTTTTTTGATTCGGTAATCTCCGAACAGAAGGAAGAACGAAGGAAGGAGCACAGACTTAGATTG
GTATATATACGCATATGTAGTGTTGAAGAAACATGAAATTGCCCAGTATTCTTAACCCAACTGCACAGAA
CAAAAACCTGCAGGAAACGAAGATAAATCATGTCGAAAGCTACATATAAGGAACGTGCTGCTACTCATCC
TAGTCCTGTTGCTGCCAAGCTATTTAATATCATGCACGAAAAGCAAACAAACTTGTGTGCTTCATTGGAT
GTTCGTACCACCAAGGAATTACTGGAGTTAGTTGAAGCATTAGGTCCCAAAATTTGTTTACTAAAAACAC
ATGTGGATATCTTGACTGATTTTTCCATGGAGGGCACAGTTAAGCCGCTAAAGGCATTATCCGCCAAGTA
CAATTTTTTACTCTTCGAAGACAGAAAATTTGCTGACATTGGTAATACAGTCAAATTGCAGTACTCTGCG
GGTGTATACAGAATAGCAGAATGGGCAGACATTACGAATGCACACGGTGTGGTGGGCCCAGGTATTGTTA
GCGGTTTGAAGCAGGCGGCAGAAGAAGTAACAAAGGAACCTAGAGGCCTTTTGATGTTAGCAGAATTGTC
ATGCAAGGGCTCCCTATCTACTGGAGAATATACTAAGGGTACTGTTGACATTGCGAAGAGCGACAAAGAT
TTTGTTATCGGCTTTATTGCTCAAAGAGACATGGGTGGAAGAGATGAAGGTTACGATTGGTTGATTATGA
CACCCGGTGTGGGTTTAGATGACAAGGGAGACGCATTGGGTCAACAGTATAGAACCGTGGATGATGTGGT
CTCTACAGGATCTGACATTATTATTGTTGGAAGAGGACTATTTGCAAAGGGAAGGGATGCTAAGGTAGAG
GGTGAACGTTACAGAAAAGCAGGCTGGGAAGCATATTTGAGAAGATGCGGCCAGCAAAACTAAAAAACTG
TATTATAAGTAAATGCATGTATACTAAACTCACAAATTAGAGCTTCAATTTAATTATATCAGTTATTACC
CTATGCGGTGTGAAATACCGCACAGATGCGTAAGGAGAAAATACCGCATCAGGAAATTGTAAGCGTTAAT
ATTTTGTTAAAATTCGCGTTAAATTTTTGTTAAATCAGCTCATTTTTTAACCAATAGGCCGAAATCGGCA
AAATCCCTTATAAATCAAAAGAATAGACCGAGATAGGGTTGAGTGGGGTACCGAGCTCGAATTCACTGGC
CGTCGTTTTACAACGTCGTGACTGGGAAAACCCTGGCGTTACCCAACTTAATCGCCTTGCAGCACATCCC
CCTTTCGCCAGCTGGCGTAATAGCGAAGAGGCCCGCACCGATCGCCCTTCCCAACAGTTGCGCAGCCTGA
ATGGCGAATGGCGCCTGATGCGGTATTTTCTCCTTACGCATCTGTGCGGTATTTCACACCGCATA
[95 nt withheld, positions 13680-13774]
T
[46 nt withheld, positions 13776-13821]
CGCCAGCTTATTTTTTGTATACTGTTTTGTGATAGCACGAAGTTTTTCCACGGTATCTTGTTAAAAATAT
ATATTTGTGGCGGGCTTACCTACATCAAATTAATAAGAGACTAATTATAAACTAAACACACAAGCAAGCT
ACTTTAGGGTAAAAGTTTATAAATGCTTTTGACGTATAAACGTTGCTTGTATTTATTATTACAATTAAAG
GTGGATAGAAAACCTAGAGACTAGTTAGAAACTAATCTCAGGTTTGCGTTAAACTAAATCAGAGCCCGAG
AGGTTAACAGAACCTAGAAGGGGACTAGATATCCGGGTAGGGAAACAAAAAAAAAAAACAAGACAGCCAC
ATATTAGGGAGACTAGTTAGAAGCTAGTTCCAGGACTAGGAAAATAAAAGACAATGATACCACAGTCTAG
TTGACAACTAGATAGATTCTAGATTGAGGCCAAAGTCTCTGAGATCCAGGTTAGTTGCAACTAATACTAG
TTAGTATCTAGTCTCCTATAACTCTGAAGCTAGAATAACTTACTACTATTATCCTCACCACTGTTCAGCT
GCGCAAACGGAGTGATTGCAAGGTGTTCAGAGACTAGTTATTGACTAGTCAGTGACTAGCAATAACTAAC
AAGGTATTAACCTACCATGTCTGCCATCACCCTGCACTTCCTCGGGCTCAGCAGCCTTTTCCTCCTCATT
TTCATGCTCATTTTCCTTGTTTAAGACTGTGACTAGTCAAAGACTAGTCCAGAACCACAAAGGAGAAATG
TCTTACCACTTTCTTCATTGCTTGTCTCTTTTGCATTATCCATGTCTGCAACTAGTTAGAGTCTAGTTAG
TGACTAGTCCGACGAGGACTTGCTTGTCTCCGGATTGTTGGAGGAACTCTCCAGGGCCTCAAGATCCACA
ACAGAGCCTTCTAGAAGACTGGTCAATAACTAGTTGGTCTTTGTCTGAGTCTGACTTACGAGGTTGCATA
CTCGCTCCCTTTGCCTCGTCAATCGATGAGAAAAAGCGCCAAAACTCGCAATATGGCTTTGAACCACACG
GTGCTGAGACTAGTTAGAATCTAGTCCCAAACTAGCTTGGATAGCTTACCTTTGCCCTTTGCGTTGCGAC
AGGTCTTGCAGGGTATGGTTCCTTTCTCACCAGCTGATTTAGCTGCCTTGCTACCCTCACGGCGGATCTG
CATAAAGAGTGGCTAGAGGTTATAAATTAGCACTGATCCTAGGTACGGGGCTGAATGTAACTTGCCTTTC
CTTTCTCATCGCGCGGCAAGACAGGCTTGCTCAAATTCCTACCAGTCACAGGGGTATGCACGGCGTACGG
ACCACTTGAACTAGTCACAGATTAGTTAGCAACTAGTCTGCATTGAATGGCTGTACTTACGGGCCCTCGC
CATTGTCCTGATCATTTCCAGCTTCACCCTCGTTGCTGCAAAGTAGTTAGTGACTAGTCAAGGACTAGTT
GAAATGGGAGAAGAAACTCACGAATTCTCGACACCCTTAGTATTGTGGTCCTTGGACTTGGTGCTGCTAT
ATATTAGCTAATACACTAGTTAGACTCACAGAAACTTACGCAGCTCGCTTGCGCTTCTTGGTAGGAGTCG
GGGTTGGGAGAACAGTGCCTTCAAACAAGCCTTCATACCATGCTACTTGACTAGTCAGGGACTAGTCACC
AAGTAATCTAGATAGGACTTGCCTTTGGCCTCCATCAGTTCCTTCATAGTGGGAGGTCCATTGTGCAATG
TAAACTCCATGCCGTGGGAGTTCTTGTCCTTCAAGTGCTTGACCAATATGTTTCTGTTGGCAGAGGGAAC
CTGTCAACTAGTTAATAACTAGTCAGAAACTAGTATAGCAGTAGACTCACTGTACGCTTGAGGCATCCCT
TCACTCGGCAGTAGACTTCATATGGATGGATATCAGGCACGCCATTGTCGTCCTGTGGACTAGTCAGTAA
CTAGGCTTAAAGCTAGTCGGGTCGGCTTACTATCTTGAAATCCGGCAGCGTAAGCTCCCCGTCCTTAACT
GCCTCGAGATAGTGACAGTACTCTGGGGACTTTCGGAGATCGTTATCGCGAATGCTCGGCATACTAATCG
TTGACTAGTCTTGGACTAGTCCCGAGCAAAAAGGATTGGAGGAGGAGGAGGAAGGTGAGAGTGAGACAAA
GAGCGAAATAAGAGCTTCAAAGGCTATCTCTAAGCAGTATGAAGGTTAAGTATCTAGTTCTTGACTAGAT
TTAAAAGAGATTTCGACTAGTTATGTACCTGGAGTTTGGATATAGGAATGTGTTGTGGTAACGAAATGTA
AGGGGGAGGAAAGAAAAAGTCGGTCAAGAGGTAACTCTAAGTCGGCCATTCCTTTTTGGGAGGCGCTAAC
CATAAACGGCATGGTCGACTTAGAGTTAGCTCAGGGAATTTAGGGAGTTATCTGCGACCACTGGACTCTC
AGGCTTTCCATTGGGGTACTAACATAGCCATCAAATGCCGGCCCGTGTTTAATCTCCTCGAGATGGCTGG
GCTCACATGCGTTCTACTCAAAAACTCTTATACCTAGGCCCTCTCCCAATCGTGTATGTTTGGACCTTCC
TCTCTCACACTTTGGATAACATCAAGCATAC
Features (pLannotate 1.2.2; 26 found; start..end, strand, type, name):
   2634..2943    +  rep_origin     M13 ori (fragment) (sequence partly withheld): M13 bacteriophage origin of replication; arrow indicates direction of (+) strand synthesis
   2942..3373    -  gene           ptrA (fragment): pyrithiamine resistance gene of Aspergillus oryzae (Kubodera et al., 2000) useful as a dominant selectable marker in Aspergillus
   3425..3772    -  CDS            ELCX_PHANO: Experimental evidence at transcript level: Swiss-Prot protein existence level 2. Part of the gene cluster that mediates the biosynthesis of elsinochrome C, a perelyenequinone phytotoxin structurally similar to cercosporin (PubMed:28251756, PubMed:30809363). The first step of elsinochrome C biosynthesis is performed by the polyketide synthase elcA which catalyzes the formation of nor-toralactone (PubMed:28251756, PubMed:30809363). The starter unit acyltransferase (SAT) domain of elcA initiates polyketide extension by the selective utilization of acetyl- CoA, which is elongated to the heptaketid
   3982..4691    +  CDS            mCherry (fragment): monomeric derivative of DsRed fluorescent protein (Shaner et al., 2004) mammalian codon-optimized
   4709..4728    +  misc_feature   MCS (fragment): pBluescript multiple cloning site
   4756..4988    +  terminator     trpC terminator (fragment): trpC; transcription terminator from the Aspergillus nidulans trpC gene (Punt et al., 1987)
   5489..5564    +  misc_RNA       gRNA scaffold: guide RNA scaffold for the Streptococcus pyogenes CRISPR/Cas9 system
   6588..6746    +  CDS            pyrG (fragment): PYRF_ASPFU - Protein inferred from homology: Swiss-Prot protein existence level 3. From Neosartorya fumigata (strain ATCC MYA-4609 / Af293 / CBS 101355 / FGSC A1100) (Aspergillus fumigatus).
   6815..7486    +  CDS            URA3 (fragment): PYRF_YEAST - Experimental evidence at protein level: Swiss-Prot protein existence level 1. From Saccharomyces cerevisiae (strain ATCC 204508 / S288c) (Baker's yeast).
   8526..9386    +  CDS            AmpR: β-lactamase; bla; confers resistance to ampicillin, carbenicillin, and related antibiotics
   9557..10145   +  rep_origin     ori: high-copy-number ColE1/pMB1/pBR322/pUC origin of replication
  10328..10420   +  CDS            lacI (fragment): lac repressor; lacI; The lac repressor binds to the lac operator to inhibit transcription in E. coli. This inhibition can be relieved by adding lactose or isopropyl-β-D-thiogalactopyranoside (IPTG).
  10433..10454   +  protein_bind   CAP binding site: CAP binding activates transcription in the presence of cAMP. E. coli catabolite activator protein
  10469..10499   +  promoter       lac promoter: promoter for the E. coli lac operon
  10503..10525   +  protein_bind   lac operator (fragment): The lac repressor binds to the lac operator to inhibit transcription in E. coli. This inhibition can be relieved by adding lactose or isopropyl-β-D-thiogalactopyranoside (IPTG). lac repressor encoded by lacI
  10564..11906   -  rep_origin     2μ ori: yeast 2μ plasmid origin of replication
  11974..12009   +  CDS            rop (fragment): Rop protein, which maintains plasmids at low copy number; rop
  12111..12160   +  misc_feature   bom (fragment): basis of mobility region from pBR322
  12168..12383   +  promoter       URA3 promoter: S. cerevisiae URA3
  12384..13187   +  CDS            URA3: orotidine-5'-phosphate decarboxylase, required for uracil biosynthesis; S. cerevisiae URA3; yeast auxotrophic marker, counterselectable with 5-fluoroorotic acid (5-FOA)
  13266..13317   +  misc_feature   bom (fragment): basis of mobility region from pBR322
  13318..13449   -  rep_origin     M13 ori (fragment): M13 bacteriophage origin of replication; arrow indicates direction of (+) strand synthesis
  13465..13622   +  CDS            lacZα (fragment): LacZα fragment of β-galactosidase; lacZ fragment
  13628..13679   -  misc_feature   bom (fragment): basis of mobility region from pBR322
  13698..13830   +  rep_origin     f1 ori (fragment) (sequence partly withheld): f1 bacteriophage origin of replication; arrow indicates direction of (+) strand synthesis
  13826..2632    +  rep_origin     AMA1 (across the origin): replication origin from Aspergillus nidulans (Aleksenko and Clutterbuck, 1996)
