[The description below was written by a language model from this plasmid's Addgene catalogue record and pLannotate feature annotations shown in this document.]
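Description:
pCRI018-pKW20088-PelcA-mCherry-TtrpC-PU3-E1-Cas9Scaffold-8xT is a large E. coli–yeast–Aspergillus shuttle plasmid built on the pKW20088 backbone and used as a proof-of-concept target for CRISPR activation (CRISPRa) in filamentous fungi. The feature table shows an AMA1 sequence from Aspergillus nidulans, which supports autonomous plasmid replication in Aspergillus, together with a yeast 2μ origin and URA3 marker, and a ColE1-type origin with AmpR for ampicillin selection in E. coli. The record lists the plasmid as low copy. Fungal selection relies on the Aspergillus fumigatus pyrG marker. The annotation tool splits this marker into a pyrG fragment and an adjacent URA3-like hit, presumably because the two genes are homologous. A short ptrA fragment and several lac, M13/f1 and bom fragments also appear and look like backbone remnants. The catalogue gives a total size of 15,879 bp, whereas the sequenced record is 16,442 nt; the record does not explain the difference.

The payload has two parts. The first is mCherry, carrying a G174D substitution that the depositor reports does not seem to affect fluorescence. It is placed under PelcA and followed by the A. nidulans trpC terminator. The neighbouring hit to an elsinochrome cluster protein suggests that PelcA comes from the region upstream of the elcA polyketide synthase gene. The second part is a U3 promoter driving sgRNA E1, a PelcA-targeting spacer fused to the S. pyogenes Cas9 scaffold and, according to the name, ended by a run of eight T residues. When the plasmid is cotransformed into a strain expressing dSpCas9-VPR, the guide recruits the activator to PelcA and switches on red fluorescence. This makes it a microscopy-readable positive control for setting up and troubleshooting the CRISPRa vector set in A. nidulans and other fungal species.
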