Addgene plasmid #140205: pCRI018-pKW20088-PelcA-mCherry-TtrpC-PU3-E1-Cas9Scaffold-8xT
Purpose: Proof-of-concept of CRISPR/dSpCas9-VPR activation, encoding PelcA-mCherry along with the sgRNA E1 expression cassette, targeting PelcA.
Depositing lab: Yit Heng Chooi. Publication: CRISPR-mediated activation of biosynthetic gene clusters for bioactive molecule discovery in filamentous fungi. Roux I, Woodcraft C, Hu J, Wolters R, Gilchrist CLM, Chooi YH. ACS Synth Biol. 2020 Jun 11. doi: 10.1021/acssynbio.0c00197. PubMed 32526136.
Backbone
  Vector backbone: pKW20088
  Backbone manufacturer: doi:10.1038/nchembio.1366
  Backbone size w/o insert (bp): 14245
  Total vector size (bp): 15879
  Vector type: CRISPR, Synthetic Biology ; Proof-of-concept test target of a in filamentous fungi.
  Selectable markers: URA3 ; Af pyrG
Growth in bacteria
  Bacterial resistance: Ampicillin, 100 μg/mL
  Growth temperature: 37°C
  Growth strain: DH5alpha
  Copy number: Low Copy
Gene/Insert 1
  Gene/Insert name: mCherry
  Insert size (bp): 709
  Mutation: G174D
  Promoter: PelcA
  Cloning method: Gibson Cloning
  Sequencing primers: 5′ CACTGAGAACCATGGCACCGAAG
Gene/Insert 2
  Gene/Insert name: sgRNA E1
  Insert size (bp): 96
  Promoter: U3
  Cloning method: Restriction Enzyme; 5′ cloning site BsmbI (destroyed during cloning); 3′ cloning site BsmbI (destroyed during cloning)
  Sequencing primers: 5′ ACAGAACAAACCGAGCAAACATG; 3′ GCCAGTCACGATACATCCATGA
Terms and licenses: Academic/Nonprofit Terms; Industry Terms: Not Available to Industry
Depositor comments: To be cotransformed in strains expressing dSpCas9-VPR. This proof-of-concept vector is intended to serve as a positive control and aid the implementation of the CRISPRa vector set in other fungal species, facilitating initial testing and troubleshooting. The proof of concept activation is easily observable in Aspergillus nidulans with fluorescence microscopy when Cas9 is expressed from pCRI006. The mCherry mutation G174D does not appear to affect fluorescence.
How to cite: pCRI018-pKW20088-PelcA-mCherry-TtrpC-PU3-E1-Cas9Scaffold-8xT was a gift from Yit Heng Chooi (Addgene plasmid # 140205 ; http://n2t.net/addgene:140205 ; RRID:Addgene_140205)
